Addgene plasmid #139920: pBEL1729
Purpose: Expression plasmid for LetB mutant F833Bpa
Depositing lab: Gira Bhabha & Damian Ekiert. Depositing organization: NYU Grossman School of Medicine. Publication: LetB Structure Reveals a Tunnel for Lipid Transport across the Bacterial Envelope. Isom GL, Coudray N, MacRae MR, McManus CT, Ekiert DC, Bhabha G. Cell. 2020 Apr 30;181(3):653-664.e19. doi: 10.1016/j.cell.2020.03.030. PubMed 32359438.
Backbone
  Vector backbone: pET21a
  Vector type: Bacterial Expression
Growth in bacteria
  Bacterial resistance: Ampicillin, 100 μg/mL
  Growth temperature: 37°C
  Growth strain: DH5alpha
  Copy number: High Copy
Gene/Insert
  Gene/Insert name: LetB
  Species: E. coli
  Mutation: LetB(43-877; F833Amber)-6xHis
  Cloning method: Gibson Cloning
Terms and licenses: Academic/Nonprofit Terms; Industry Terms: Not Available to Industry
Depositor comments: Please visit https://www.biorxiv.org/content/10.1101/748145v1 for bioRxiv preprint.
How to cite: pBEL1729 was a gift from Gira Bhabha & Damian Ekiert (Addgene plasmid # 139920 ; http://n2t.net/addgene:139920 ; RRID:Addgene_139920)
