[The description below was written by a language model from this plasmid's Addgene catalogue record and pLannotate feature annotations shown in this document.]
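Description:
pBEL1729 is a bacterial expression plasmid built on the pET21a backbone for producing a mutant form of the E. coli protein LetB (annotated in the feature table under its older name, yebT). It is about 8.1 kb. The plasmid is propagated in E. coli through a ColE1/pBR322-type origin with ampicillin selection from the β-lactamase gene. The backbone also carries the bom and rop elements, an f1 phage origin, short non-functional tetracycline-resistance remnants and a loxP site upstream of the AmpR promoter whose purpose the record does not explain. The catalogue lists the plasmid as high copy, although rop is normally associated with copy-number reduction.

The insert, assembled by Gibson cloning, encodes LetB residues 43–877 with a C-terminal 6xHis tag. It sits between a T7 promoter with an adjacent lac operator and the T7 terminator. The plasmid-borne lacI gene supplies repressor, so transcription requires a host expressing T7 RNA polymerase and is induced with IPTG or lactose. The codon for phenylalanine 833 has been replaced by an amber stop codon, and the stated purpose names the product as the F833Bpa mutant. This implies site-specific incorporation of the photo-crosslinking unnatural amino acid p-benzoyl-phenylalanine by amber suppression. The orthogonal tRNA/synthetase pair needed for that is not among the annotated features and would have to be supplied separately.

LetB is described in the annotation as a component of a transport pathway that contributes to membrane integrity and may span the periplasm. The associated study concerns its structure as a lipid transport tunnel across the bacterial envelope. A Bpa substitution at a defined position fits crosslinking experiments that probe contacts at that site, with the His tag allowing affinity purification of full-length product.
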