Features (pLannotate 1.2.2; 19 found; start..end, strand, type, name):
    580..657     -  promoter       lacI promoter: lacI
    665..944     -  CDS            TcR (fragment): tetracycline efflux protein; tet; confers resistance to tetracycline
    966..984     +  promoter       T7 promoter: promoter for bacteriophage T7 RNA polymerase
    985..1009    +  protein_bind   lac operator: The lac repressor binds to the lac operator to inhibit transcription in E. coli. This inhibition can be relieved by adding lactose or isopropyl-β-D-thiogalactopyranoside (IPTG). lac repressor encoded by lacI
   1066..3570    +  CDS            yebT: YEBT_ECOLI - Experimental evidence at protein level: Swiss-Prot protein existence level 1. Component of a transport pathway that contributes to membrane integrity (PubMed:27795327). May directly span the intermembrane space, facilitating the transport of substrates across the periplasm (Probable). From Escherichia coli (strain K12).
   3620..3669    +  CDS            SET1 (fragment): solubility-enhancement tag derived from T7 phage gene 10B
   3677..3724    +  terminator     T7 terminator: transcription terminator for bacteriophage T7 RNA polymerase
   3761..4189    +  rep_origin     f1 ori (sequence partly withheld): f1 bacteriophage origin of replication; arrow indicates direction of (+) strand synthesis
   4291..4324    +  protein_bind   loxP: Cre-mediated recombination occurs in the 8-bp core sequence (GCATACAT). Cre recombinase
   4354..4372    +  misc_feature   MCS (fragment): pBluescript multiple cloning site
   4403..4507    +  promoter       AmpR promoter: bla
   4508..5368    +  CDS            AmpR: β-lactamase; bla; confers resistance to ampicillin, carbenicillin, and related antibiotics
   5539..6127    +  rep_origin     ori: high-copy-number ColE1/pMB1/pBR322/pUC origin of replication
   6313..6452    -  misc_feature   bom: basis of mobility region from pBR322
   6554..6745    -  CDS            rop: Rop protein, which maintains plasmids at low copy number; rop
   6762..7142    +  CDS            YPB1_ECOLX: Protein predicted: Swiss-Prot protein existence level 4. From Escherichia coli.
   7214..7505    -  CDS            TcR (fragment): tetracycline efflux protein; tet; confers resistance to tetracycline
   7520..7541    -  protein_bind   CAP binding site: CAP binding activates transcription in the presence of cAMP. E. coli catabolite activator protein
   7554..579     -  CDS            lacI (across the origin): lac repressor; lacI; The lac repressor binds to the lac operator to inhibit transcription in E. coli. This inhibition can be relieved by adding lactose or isopropyl-β-D-thiogalactopyranoside (IPTG).
>Addgene plasmid #139920 | pBEL1729 | addgene full sequence | sequence record 309818 | Addgene NGS Result
CGAGACAGAACTTAATGGGCCCGCTAACAGCGCGATTTGCTGGTGACCCAATGCGACCAGATGCTCCACG
CCCAGTCGCGTACCGTCTTCATGGGAGAAAATAATACTGTTGATGGGTGTCTGGTCAGAGACATCAAGAA
ATAACGCCGGAACATTAGTGCAGGCAGCTTCCACAGCAATGGCATCCTGGTCATCCAGCGGATAGTTAAT
GATCAGCCCACTGACGCGTTGCGCGAGAAGATTGTGCACCGCCGCTTTACAGGCTTCGACGCCGCTTCGT
TCTACCATCGACACCACCACGCTGGCACCCAGTTGATCGGCGCGAGATTTAATCGCCGCGACAATTTGCG
ACGGCGCGTGCAGGGCCAGACTGGAGGTGGCAACGCCAATCAGCAACGACTGTTTGCCCGCCAGTTGTTG
TGCCACGCGGTTGGGAATGTAATTCAGCTCCGCCATCGCCGCTTCCACTTTTTCCCGCGTTTTCGCAGAA
ACGTGGCTGGCCTGGTTCACCACGCGGGAAACGGTCTGATAAGAGACACCGGCATACTCTGCGACATCGT
ATAACGTTACTGGTTTCACATTCACCACCCTGAATTGACTCTCTTCCGGGCGCTATCATGCCATACCGCG
AAAGGTTTTGCGCCATTCGATGGTGTCCGGGATCTCGACGCTCTCCCTTATGCGACTCCTGCATTAGGAA
GCAGCCCAGTAGTAGGTTGAGGCCGTTGAGCACCGCCGCCGCAAGGAATGGTGCATGCAAGGAGATGGCG
CCCAACAGTCCCCCGGCCACGGGGCCTGCCACCATACCCACGCCGAAACAAGCGCTCATGAGCCCGAAGT
GGCGAGCCCGATCTTCCCCATCGGTGATGTCGGCGATATAGGCGCCAGCAACCGCACCTGTGGCGCCGGT
GATGCCGGCCACGATGCGTCCGGCGTAGAGGATCGAGATCTCGATCCCGCGAAATTAATACGACTCACTA
TAGGGGAATTGTGAGCGGATAACAATTCCCCTCTAGAAATAATTTTGTTTAACTTTGGCCCAGGCGGCCA
GGAGGGTCTCACATGCAGGACCGGGGTAATACCGTCACCATCGACTTTATGTCGGCGGATGGTATTGTTC
CAGGCCGTACGCCTGTTCGTTATCAGGGCGTTGAAGTCGGAACAGTGCAGGATATCAGCCTCAGCGACGA
TCTTCGTAAGATTGAAGTCAAGGTCAGCATCAAGTCCGATATGAAAGATGCGCTGCGCGAAGAGACTCAG
TTCTGGCTGGTGACGCCAAAAGCATCGTTGGCAGGTGTCTCCGGGCTGGACGCCCTCGTCGGTGGGAACT
ATATCGGCATGATGCCGGGTAAAGGTAAAGAGCAGGATCACTTTGTCGCACTCGATACCCAACCGAAATA
TCGGCTGGACAATGGCGATCTGATGATCCACCTGCAAGCCCCCGATCTCGGTTCGCTGAACAGCGGTTCA
TTGGTCTATTTCCGCAAGATCCCGGTGGGAAAAGTCTACGACTATGCCATCAATCCCAACAAGCAAGGCG
TGGTGATTGATGTCCTGATCGAGCGGCGTTTTACCGATCTGGTGAAAAAAGGTAGCCGTTTCTGGAACGT
TTCCGGCGTTGATGCCAACGTCAGTATCAGTGGCGCGAAGGTGAAACTGGAAAGCCTGGCGGCACTGGTT
AACGGTGCGATTGCCTTCGATTCACCAGAAGAGTCGAAACCTGCCGAGGCGGAAGATACCTTTGGTCTGT
ATGAAGATCTGGCCCACAGCCAGCGTGGCGTAATAATAAAACTGGAACTGCCGAGTGGGGCCGGATTAAC
CGCCGACTCGACGCCGTTAATGTATCAGGGGCTGGAAGTCGGACAGCTGACTAAACTGGATTTAAATCCT
GGTGGTAAAGTCACAGGGGAAATGACCGTTGATCCCAGCGTCGTTACCCTGCTTCGTGAAAATACCCGCA
TCGAATTACGCAACCCGAAATTATCCCTTAGCGATGCTAATCTCAGCGCCCTGCTGACCGGCAAAACCTT
CGAGCTGGTGCCCGGCGATGGCGAGCCACGCAAAGAGTTCGTTGTTGTGCCAGGCGAAAAAGCACTGCTG
CATGAACCTGATGTTCTGACGCTGACCCTGACCGCGCCGGAAAGTTACGGTATTGATGCGGGTCAGCCGC
TCATTCTTCACGGCGTGCAGGTAGGCCAGGTTATCGATCGTAAACTCACCAGCAAAGGCGTCACCTTTAC
CGTCGCCATCGAGCCTCAGCATCGCGAACTGGTAAAAGGCGATAGCAAATTTGTCGTCAACAGCCGTGTC
GATGTGAAGGTGGGGCTGGATGGCGTTGAGTTTCTCGGTGCCAGCGCCTCAGAATGGATCAATGGCGGGA
TACGTATTCTGCCGGGCGATAAAGGTGAGATGAAAGCCAGCTATCCACTGTATGCCAATTTGGAAAAAGC
GCTGGAGAACAGCCTTAGCGATTTACCCACCACAACCGTGAGTTTGAGTGCAGAGACGCTGCCGGATGTG
CAGGCAGGATCGGTAGTGCTGTACCGTAAATTTGAAGTTGGTGAAGTGATTACCGTGCGTCCGCGAGCTA
ACGCGTTTGATATCGATCTGCATATTAAGCCGGAGTATCGCAACCTTCTGACCAGCAATAGCGTGTTCTG
GGCAGAAGGCGGGGCGAAAGTTCAGCTGAATGGTAGTGGTCTGACCGTACAGGCATCCCCGCTCTCCAGA
GCATTAAAGGGAGCCATTAGCTTCGACAACCTCAGCGGTGCCAGCGCCAGTCAGCGTAAAGGCGATAAGC
GTATTCTGTATGCTTCCGAAACAGCGGCCCGTGCGGTTGGCGGGCAGATTACGCTTCACGCTTTCGATGC
CGGAAAACTGGCGGTCGGGATGCCAATTCGCTATCTCGGTATTGATATCGGGCAAATCCAGACGCTGGAT
CTGATTACCGCACGCAATGAAGTACAGGCAAAGGCGGTACTTTACCCGGAATATGTCCAGACCTTTGCTC
GCGGTGGTACGCGCTTCTCAGTGGTCACACCGCAAATTTCGGCAGCTGGCGTTGAGCATCTTGATACTAT
CCTCCAGCCGTATATCAACGTCGAACCAGGCCGGGGCAATCCTCGCCGCGACTTTGAATTACAAGAGGCC
ACCATTACTGATTCGCGTTACCTGGATGGCTTAAGCATTATTGTTGAAGCGCCGGAAGCCGGTTCGTTAG
GCATCGGTACGCCTGTGCTGTTCCGTGGTCTGGAAGTCGGTACGGTTACAGGAATGACGCTGGGGACATT
GTCAGATCGCGTGATGATTGCGATGCGCATCAGTAAACGCTATCAACACCTGGTGCGTAACAATTCCGTC
TTCTGGTTGGCATCGGGTTACAGTCTGGACTTTGGTCTGACGGGCGGCGTAGTGAAAACCGGCACCTTTA
ACCAGTAGATCCGTGGCGGCATCGCCTTCGCCACGCCTCCGGGTACGCCACTGGCACCGAAAGCCCAGGA
AGGCAAACACTTCCTGTTGCAGGAAAGTGAACCGAAAGAGTGGCGTGAATGGGGAACTGCGCTTCCCAAA
GGCGAGACCCATCACCACCATCACCATTAAGGCCAGGCCGGCCGATCCGGCTGCTAACAAAGCCCGAAAG
GAAGCTGAGTTGGCTGCTGCCACCGCTGAGCAATAACTAGCATAACCCCTTGGGGCCTCTAAACGGGTCT
TGAGGGGTTTTTTGCTGAAAGGAGGAACTATATCCGGATTGGCGAATGGG
[124 nt withheld, positions 3761-3884]
C
[91 nt withheld, positions 3886-3976]
A
[49 nt withheld, positions 3978-4026]
CCTTTGACGTTGGAGTCCACGTTCTTT
[37 nt withheld, positions 4054-4090]
ACCCTATCTCGGTCTATTCTTTTGATTTATAAGGGATTTTGCCGATTTCGGCCTATTGGTTAAAAAATGA
GCTGATTTAACAAAAATTTAACGCGAATTTTAACAAAATATTAACGCTTACAATTTAGGTGGCACTTTTC
GGGGAACGACGACCTGCAGCCAAGCTAGCTTGGCTGGACGTAAACTCCTCTTCAGACCTAATAACTTCGT
ATAGCATACATTATACGAAGTTATATTAAGGGTTATTGAATATGATCGGAATTGGGCTGCAGGAATTCGA
TAGCTTGGCTGCAGGTCGACCTCGAGGATGTGCGCGGAACCCCTATTTGTTTATTTTTCTAAATACATTC
AAATATGTATCCGCTCATGAGACAATAACCCTGATAAATGCTTCAATAATATTGAAAAAGGAAGAGTATG
AGTATTCAACATTTCCGTGTCGCCCTTATTCCCTTTTTTGCGGCATTTTGCCTTCCTGTTTTTGCTCACC
CAGAAACGCTGGTGAAAGTAAAAGATGCTGAAGATCAGTTGGGTGCACGAGTGGGTTACATCGAACTGGA
TCTCAACAGCGGTAAGATCCTTGAGAGTTTTCGCCCCGAAGAACGTTTTCCAATGATGAGCACTTTTAAA
GTTCTGCTATGTGGCGCGGTATTATCCCGTATTGACGCCGGGCAAGAGCAACTCGGTCGCCGCATACACT
ATTCTCAGAATGACTTGGTTGAGTACTCACCAGTCACAGAAAAGCATCTTACGGATGGCATGACAGTAAG
AGAATTATGCAGTGCTGCCATAACCATGAGTGATAACACTGCGGCCAACTTACTTCTGACAACGATCGGA
GGACCGAAGGAGCTAACCGCTTTTTTGCACAACATGGGGGATCATGTAACTCGCCTTGATCGTTGGGAAC
CGGAGCTGAATGAAGCCATACCAAACGACGAGCGTGACACCACGATGCCTGCAGCAATGGCAACAACGTT
GCGCAAACTATTAACTGGCGAACTACTTACTCTAGCTTCCCGGCAACAATTAATAGACTGGATGGAGGCG
GATAAAGTTGCAGGACCACTTCTGCGCTCGGCCCTTCCGGCTGGCTGGTTTATTGCTGATAAATCTGGAG
CCGGTGAGCGTGGCTCTCGCGGTATCATTGCAGCACTGGGGCCAGATGGTAAGCCCTCCCGTATCGTAGT
TATCTACACGACGGGGAGTCAGGCAACTATGGATGAACGAAATAGACAGATCGCTGAGATAGGTGCCTCA
CTGATTAAGCATTGGTAACTGTCAGACCAAGTTTACTCATATATACTTTAGATTGATTTAAAACTTCATT
TTTAATTTAAAAGGATCTAGGTGAAGATCCTTTTTGATAATCTCATGACCAAAATCCCTTAACGTGAGTT
TTCGTTCCACTGAGCGTCAGACCCCGTAGAAAAGATCAAAGGATCTTCTTGAGATCCTTTTTTTCTGCGC
GTAATCTGCTGCTTGCAAACAAAAAAACCACCGCTACCAGCGGTGGTTTGTTTGCCGGATCAAGAGCTAC
CAACTCTTTTTCCGAAGGTAACTGGCTTCAGCAGAGCGCAGATACCAAATACTGTCCTTCTAGTGTAGCC
GTAGTTAGGCCACCACTTCAAGAACTCTGTAGCACCGCCTACATACCTCGCTCTGCTAATCCTGTTACCA
GTGGCTGCTGCCAGTGGCGATAAGTCGTGTCTTACCGGGTTGGACTCAAGACGATAGTTACCGGATAAGG
CGCAGCGGTCGGGCTGAACGGGGGGTTCGTGCACACAGCCCAGCTTGGAGCGAACGACCTACACCGAACT
GAGATACCTACAGCGTGAGCTATGAGAAAGCGCCACGCTTCCCGAAGGGAGAAAGGCGGACAGGTATCCG
GTAAGCGGCAGGGTCGGAACAGGAGAGCGCACGAGGGAGCTTCCAGGGGGAAACGCCTGGTATCTTTATA
GTCCTGTCGGGTTTCGCCACCTCTGACTTGAGCGTCGATTTTTGTGATGCTCGTCAGGGGGGCGGAGCCT
ATGGAAAAACGCCAGCAACGCGGCCTTTTTACGGTTCCTGGCCTTTTGCTGGCCTTTTGCTCACATGTTC
TTTCCTGCGTTATCCCCTGATTCTGTGGATAACCGTATTACCGCCTTTGAGTGAGCTGATACCGCTCGCC
GCAGCCGAACGACCGAGCGCAGCGAGTCAGTGAGCGAGGAAGCGGAAGAGCGCCTGATGCGGTATTTTCT
CCTTACGCATCTGTGCGGTATTTCACACCGCAATGGTGCACTCTCAGTACAATCTGCTCTGATGCCGCAT
AGTTAAGCCAGTATACACTCCGCTATCGCTACGTGACTGGGTCATGGCTGCGCCCCGACACCCGCCAACA
CCCGCTGACGCGCCCTGACGGGCTTGTCTGCTCCCGGCATCCGCTTACAGACAAGCTGTGACCGTCTCCG
GGAGCTGCATGTGTCAGAGGTTTTCACCGTCATCACCGAAACGCGCGAGGCAGCTGCGGTAAAGCTCATC
AGCGTGGTCGTGAAGCGATTCACAGATGTCTGCCTGTTCATCCGCGTCCAGCTCGTTGAGTTTCTCCAGA
AGCGTTAATGTCTGGCTTCTGATAAAGCGGGCCATGTTAAGGGCGGTTTTTTCCTGTTTGGTCACTGATG
CCTCCGTGTAAGGGGGATTTCTGTTCATGGGGGTAATGATACCGATGAAACGAGAGAGGATGCTCACGAT
ACGGGTTACTGATGATGAACATGCCCGGTTACTGGAACGTTGTGAGGGTAAACAACTGGCGGTATGGATG
CGGCGGGACCAGAGAAAAATCACTCAGGGTCAATGCCAGCGCTTCGTTAATACAGATGTAGGTGTTCCAC
AGGGTAGCCAGCAGCATCCTGCGATGCAGATCCGGAACATAATGGTGCAGGGCGCTGACTTCCGCGTTTC
CAGACTTTACGAAACACGGAAACCGAAGACCATTCATGTTGTTGCTCAGGTCGCAGACGTTTTGCAGCAG
CAGTCGCTTCACGTTCGCTCGCGTATCGGTGATTCATTCTGCTAACCAGTAAGGCAACCCCGCCAGCCTA
GCCGGGTCCTCAACGACAGGAGCACGATCATGCGCACCCGTGGGGCCGCCATGCCGGCGATAATGGCCTG
CTTCTCGCCGAAACGTTTGGTGGCGGGACCAGTGACGAAGGCTTGAGCGAGGGCGTGCAAGATTCCGAAT
ACCGCAAGCGACAGGCCGATCATCGTCGCGCTCCAGCGAAAGCGGTCCTCGCCGAAAATGACCCAGAGCG
CTGCCGGCACCTGTCCTACGAGTTGCATGATAAAGAAGACAGTCATAAGTGCGGCGACGATAGTCATGCC
CCGCGCCCACCGGAAGGAGCTGACTGGGTTGAAGGCTCTCAAGGGCATCGGTCGAGATCCCGGTGCCTAA
TGAGTGAGCTAACTTACATTAATTGCGTTGCGCTCACTGCCCGCTTTCCAGTCGGGAAACCTGTCGTGCC
AGCTGCATTAATGAATCGGCCAACGCGCGGGGAGAGGCGGTTTGCGTATTGGGCGCCAGGGTGGTTTTTC
TTTTCACCAGTGAGACGGGCAACAGCTGATTGCCCTTCACCGCCTGGCCCTGAGAGAGTTGCAGCAAGCG
GTCCACGCTGGTTTGCCCCAGCAGGCGAAAATCCTGTTTGATGGTGGTTAACGGCGGGATATAACATGAG
CTGTCTTCGGTATCGTCGTATCCCACTACCGAGATATCCGCACCAACGCGCAGCCCGGACTCGGTAATGG
CGCGCATTGCGCCCAGCGCCATCTGATCGTTGGCAACCAGCATCGCAGTGGGAACGATGCCCTCATTCAG
CATTTGCATGGTTTGTTGAAAACCGGACATGGCACTCCAGTCGCCTTCCCGTTCCGCTATCGGCTGAATT
TGATTGCGAGTGAGATATTTATGCCAGCCAGCCAGACGCAGACGCGC
